>Addgene plasmid #65980 | J23100_AB | depositor full sequence | sequence record 114004 | J23100_AB sequence 2143 bps
GGAGTTGACGGCTAGCTCAGTCCTAGGTACAGTGCTAGCTACTAGAGACCTACTAGTAGCGGCCGCTGCA
GGCTTCCTCGCTCACTGACTCGCTGCGCTCGGTCGTTCGGCTGCGGCGAGCGGTATCAGCTCACTCAAAG
GCGGTAATACGGTTATCCACAGAATCAGGGGATAACGCAGGAAAGAACATGTGAGCAAAAGGCCAGCAAA
AGGCCAGGAACCGTAAAAAGGCCGCGTTGCTGGCGTTTTTCCACAGGCTCCGCCCCCCTGACGAGCATCA
CAAAAATCGACGCTCAAGTCAGAGGTGGCGAAACCCGACAGGACTATAAAGATACCAGGCGTTTCCCCCT
GGAAGCTCCCTCGTGCGCTCTCCTGTTCCGACCCTGCCGCTTACCGGATACCTGTCCGCCTTTCTCCCTT
CGGGAAGCGTGGCGCTTTCTCATAGCTCACGCTGTAGGTATCTCAGTTCGGTGTAGGTCGTTCGCTCCAA
GCTGGGCTGTGTGCACGAACCCCCCGTTCAGCCCGACCGCTGCGCCTTATCCGGTAACTATCGTCTTGAG
TCCAACCCGGTAAGACACGACTTATCGCCACTGGCAGCAGCCACTGGTAACAGGATTAGCAGAGCGAGGT
ATGTAGGCGGTGCTACAGAGTTCTTGAAGTGGTGGCCTAACTACGGCTACACTAGAAGAACAGTATTTGG
TATCTGCGCTCTGCTGAAGCCAGTTACCTTCGGAAAAAGAGTTGGTAGCTCTTGATCCGGCAAACAAACC
ACCGCTGGTAGCGGTGGTTTTTTTGTTTGCAAGCAGCAGATTACGCGCAGAAAAAAAGGATCTCAAGAAG
ATCCTTTGATCTTTTCTACGGGGTCTGACGCTCAGTGGAACGAAAACTCACGTTAAGGGATTTTGGTCAT
GAGATTATCAAAAAGGATCTTCACCTAGATCCTTTTAAATTAAAAATGAAGTTTTAAATCAATCTAAAGT
ATATATGAGTAAACTTGGTCTGACAGTTACCAATGCTTAATCAGTGAGGCACCTATCTCAGCGATCTGTC
TATTTCGTTCATCCATAGTTGCCTGACTCCCCGTCGTGTAGATAACTACGATACGGGAGGGCTTACCATC
TGGCCCCAGTGCTGCAATGATACCGCGCGACCCACGCTCACCGGCTCCAGATTTATCAGCAATAAACCAG
CCAGCCGGAAGGGCCGAGCGCAGAAGTGGTCCTGCAACTTTATCCGCCTCCATCCAGTCTATTAATTGTT
GCCGGGAAGCTAGAGTAAGTAGTTCGCCAGTTAATAGTTTGCGCAACGTTGTTGCCATTGCTACAGGCAT
CGTGGTGTCACGCTCGTCGTTTGGTATGGCTTCATTCAGCTCCGGTTCCCAACGATCAAGGCGAGTTACA
TGATCCCCCATGTTGTGCAAAAAAGCGGTTAGCTCCTTCGGTCCTCCGATCGTTGTCAGAAGTAAGTTGG
CCGCAGTGTTATCACTCATGGTTATGGCAGCACTGCATAATTCTCTTACTGTCATGCCATCCGTAAGATG
CTTTTCTGTGACTGGTGAGTACTCAACCAAGTCATTCTGAGAATAGTGTATGCGGCGACCGAGTTGCTCT
TGCCCGGCGTCAATACGGGATAATACCGCGCCACATAGCAGAACTTTAAAAGTGCTCATCATTGGAAAAC
GTTCTTCGGGGCGAAAACTCTCAAGGATCTTACCGCTGTTGAGATCCAGTTCGATGTAACCCACTCGTGC
ACCCAACTGATCTTCAGCATCTTTTACTTTCACCAGCGTTTCTGGGTGAGCAAAAACAGGAAGGCAAAAT
GCCGCAAAAAAGGGAATAAGGGCGACACGGAAATGTTGAATACTCATACTCTTCCTTTTTCAATATTATT
GAAGCATTTATCAGGGTTATTGTCTCATGAGCGGATACATATTTGAATGTATTTAGAAAAATAAACAAAT
AGGGGTTCCGCGCACATTTCCCCGAAAAGTGCCACCTGACGTCTAAGAAACCATTATTATCATGACATTA
ACCTATAAAAATAGGCGTATCACGAGGCAGAATTTCAGATAAAAAAAATCCTTAGCTTTCGCTAAGGATG
ATTTCTGGAATTCGCGGCCGCTTCTAGAGACTAGTGGGTCTCA
Features (pLannotate 1.2.2; 7 found; start..end, strand, type, name):
      5..29      +  promoter       J23119(SpeI) promoter (fragment): bacterial promoter (Registry of Standard Biological Parts BBa J23119) modified to end with an SpeI site
     51..71      +  misc_feature   BioBrick suffix: universal suffix for all parts
    248..836     -  rep_origin     ori: high-copy-number ColE1/pMB1/pBR322/pUC origin of replication
   1007..1867    -  CDS            AmpR: β-lactamase; bla; confers resistance to ampicillin, carbenicillin, and related antibiotics
   1868..1972    -  promoter       AmpR promoter: bla
   2062..2105    -  terminator     bacterial terminator: putative bacterial transcription terminator
   2108..2129    +  misc_feature   BioBrick prefix: BioBrick prefix for parts that do not start with "ATG"
