[The description below was written by a language model from this plasmid's Addgene catalogue record and pLannotate feature annotations shown in this document.]
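Description:
J23100_AB is a small (about 2.1 kb) synthetic-biology plasmid from the CIDAR MoClo E. coli part library, carrying a single basic part in the DVA backbone. It is a storage and donor vector rather than an expression construct. It is propagated in E. coli using a high-copy ColE1/pMB1/pUC-type origin of replication and selected with ampicillin through a β-lactamase (AmpR) gene driven by its native bla promoter. The catalogue entry lists copy number as unknown, although the annotated origin is of the high-copy class.

The payload is J23100, a high-strength member of the Anderson series of synthetic constitutive E. coli promoters. The automated annotation labels this short region as a fragment of the J23119(SpeI) promoter. This most likely reflects the close sequence similarity among Anderson family members rather than a different part, and the catalogue identity of J23100 should be taken as authoritative. The "[A:J23100:B]" notation indicates that the promoter is flanked by the A and B fusion sites of the MoClo standard. These sites define its position when parts are released by a Type IIS restriction enzyme and ligated in a fixed order. The feature table does not annotate the fusion sites or the enzyme recognition sites. BioBrick prefix and suffix sequences bracket the part region, and a putative bacterial transcription terminator lies just upstream of the prefix.

The plasmid is intended as a promoter module for hierarchical Golden Gate/MoClo assembly. It would be combined with ribosome binding site, coding sequence and terminator parts to build strongly and constitutively expressed transcription units for combinatorial circuit design in E. coli.
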