Addgene plasmid #65980: J23100_AB
Purpose: MoClo Basic Part: Constitutive promoter - Anderson series - high strength [A:J23100:B]
Depositing lab: Douglas Densmore. Depositing organization: Boston University Main Campus. Publication: CIDAR MoClo: Improved MoClo Assembly Standard and New E. coli Part Library Enable Rapid Combinatorial Design for Synthetic and Traditional Biology. Iverson SV, Haddock TL, Beal J, Densmore DM. ACS Synth Biol. 2016 Jan 15;5(1):99-103. doi: 10.1021/acssynbio.5b00124. Epub 2015 Nov 4. PubMed 26479688.
Backbone
  Vector backbone: DVA
  Vector type: Synthetic Biology
Growth in bacteria
  Bacterial resistance: Ampicillin, 100 μg/mL
  Growth temperature: 37°C
  Growth strain: DH5alpha
  Copy number: Unknown
Gene/Insert
  Gene/Insert name: Constitutive promoter (alt name: Basic Part - Promoter)
  Species: Synthetic
  Cloning method: Unknown
Terms and licenses: Academic/Nonprofit Terms; Industry Terms: Not Available to Industry
How to cite: J23100_AB was a gift from Douglas Densmore (Addgene plasmid # 65980 ; http://n2t.net/addgene:65980 ; RRID:Addgene_65980)
