>Addgene plasmid #65980 | J23100_AB | addgene partial sequence | sequence record 114005 | MoCloR 5'-gccacctgacgtctaagaaacc-3'
ATAGGCGTATCACGAGGCAGAATTTCAGATAAAAAAAATCCTTAGCTTTCGCTAAGGATGATTTCTGGAA
TTCGCGGCCGCTTCTAGAGACTAGTGGGTCTCAGGAGTTGACGGCTAGCTCAGTCCTAGGTACAGTGCTA
GCTACTAGAGACCTACTAGTAGCGGCCGCTGCAGGCTTCCTCGCTCACTGACTCGCTGCGCTCGGTCGTT
CGGCTGCGGCGAGCGGTATCAGCTCACTCAAAGGCGGTAATACGGTTATCCACAGAATCAGGGGATAACG
CAGGAAAGAACATGTGAGCAAAAGGCCAGCAAAAGGCCAGGAACCGTAAAAAGGCCGCGTTGCTGGCGTT
TTTCCACAGGCTCCGCCCCCCTGACGAGCATCACAAAAATCGACGCTCAAGTCAGAGGTGGCGAAACCCG
ACAGGACTATAAAGATACCAGGCGTTTCCCCCTGGAAGCTCCCTCGTGCGCTCTCCTGTTCCGACCCTGC
CGCTTACCGGATACCTGTCCGCCTTTCTCCCTTCGGGAAGCGTGGCGCTTTCTCATAGCTCACGCTGTAG
GTATCTCAGTTCGGTGTAGGTCGTTCGCTCCAAGCTGGGCTGTGTGCACGAACCCCCCGTTCAGCCCGAC
CGCTGCGCCTTATCCGGTAACTATCGTCTTGAGTCCAACCCGGTAAGACACGACTTATCGCCACTGGCAG
CAGCCACTGGTAACAGGATTAGCAGAGCGAGGTATGTAGGCGGTGCTACAGAGTTCTTGAAGTGGTGGCC
TAACTACGGCTACACTAGAAGAACAGTATTTGGTATCTGCGCTCTGCTGAAGCCAGTTACCTTCG
